Addgene plasmid #209277: pBJ016_MTB_CoChR_KGC_eGFP_ER2
Purpose: Ubiquitously expresses CoChR in zebrafish via tol2 transgenesis or in vitro transcription of mRNA
Depositing lab: Adam Cohen. Depositing organization: Harvard University. Publication: A bioelectrical phase transition patterns the first vertebrate heartbeats. Jia BZ, Qi Y, Wong-Campos JD, Megason SG, Cohen AE. Nature. 2023 Oct;622(7981):149-155. doi: 10.1038/s41586-023-06561-z. Epub 2023 Sep 27. PubMed 37758945.
Backbone
  Vector backbone: pMTB
  Backbone size w/o insert (bp): 6329
  Total vector size (bp): 8054
  Vector type: Zebrafish expression, in vitro transcription
Growth in bacteria
  Bacterial resistance: Ampicillin, 100 μg/mL
  Growth temperature: 37°C
  Growth strain: DH5alpha
  Copy number: High Copy
Gene/Insert
  Gene/Insert name: CoChR_KGC_eGFP_ER2
  Species: Synthetic
  Insert size (bp): 1725
  Promoter: actb2
  Cloning method: Gibson Cloning
  Sequencing primers: 5′ atggtcacatgcttgctg; 3′ gcaatagcatcacaaatttc
Terms and licenses: Academic/Nonprofit Terms; Industry Terms: Not Available to Industry
How to cite: pBJ016_MTB_CoChR_KGC_eGFP_ER2 was a gift from Adam Cohen (Addgene plasmid # 209277 ; http://n2t.net/addgene:209277 ; RRID:Addgene_209277)
