[The description below was written by a language model from this plasmid's Addgene catalogue record and pLannotate feature annotations shown in this document.]
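Description:
pBJ016_MTB_CoChR_KGC_eGFP_ER2 is a zebrafish expression plasmid built on the pMTB backbone. It is designed to deliver the channelrhodopsin CoChR either as a stable transgene through Tol2 transposition or as synthetic mRNA made by in vitro transcription. It is maintained in E. coli through a high-copy ColE1/pUC-type origin with ampicillin selection from the bla gene. The pBluescript-derived backbone also carries remnants of that lineage: a partial f1 origin, lacZα and lacI fragments, the lac promoter and operator, a T3 promoter and part of the multiple cloning site. The catalogue gives a total size of 8,054 bp, while the annotated sequencing record is 7,987 nt. The automated feature table does not mark the Tol2 arms, so their positions cannot be read from it.

The payload is a synthetic 1,725 bp fusion inserted by Gibson assembly. It begins with CoChR, a high-photocurrent channelrhodopsin from Chloromonas oogama. This is followed by a short segment matching the inward-rectifier potassium channel KCNJ2 (Kir2.1), corresponding to the "KGC" element in the name, and then by EGFP. The "ER2" in the name presumably refers to a C-terminal ER export motif, also commonly taken from Kir2.1, although it is not separately annotated. Such trafficking signals are generally added to improve membrane localisation of opsins, and EGFP allows expression to be visualised. The record lists the actb2 (β-actin) promoter as the driver, consistent with the stated ubiquitous expression; the short "chicken β-actin promoter" hit upstream is probably a homology match within that region. SP6 and T7 promoters lie immediately before the coding sequence for mRNA synthesis, and an SV40 polyadenylation signal lies downstream. The construct is suited to optogenetic depolarisation of cells throughout the zebrafish embryo.
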