Features (pLannotate 1.2.2; 18 found; start..end, strand, type, name):
    155..289     -  polyA_signal   SV40 poly(A) signal: SV40 polyadenylation signal
    587..742     +  CDS            lacZα (fragment): LacZα fragment of β-galactosidase; lacZ fragment
    749..1132    +  rep_origin     f1 ori (fragment) (sequence partly withheld): f1 bacteriophage origin of replication; arrow indicates direction of (+) strand synthesis
   1158..1262    +  promoter       AmpR promoter: bla
   1263..2123    +  CDS            AmpR: β-lactamase; bla; confers resistance to ampicillin, carbenicillin, and related antibiotics
   2294..2882    +  rep_origin     ori: high-copy-number ColE1/pMB1/pBR322/pUC origin of replication
   3065..3157    +  CDS            lacI (fragment): lac repressor; lacI; The lac repressor binds to the lac operator to inhibit transcription in E. coli. This inhibition can be relieved by adding lactose or isopropyl-β-D-thiogalactopyranoside (IPTG).
   3170..3191    +  protein_bind   CAP binding site: CAP binding activates transcription in the presence of cAMP. E. coli catabolite activator protein
   3206..3236    +  promoter       lac promoter: promoter for the E. coli lac operon
   3244..3260    +  protein_bind   lac operator: The lac repressor binds to the lac operator to inhibit transcription in E. coli. This inhibition can be relieved by adding lactose or isopropyl-β-D-thiogalactopyranoside (IPTG). lac repressor encoded by lacI
   3305..3323    +  promoter       T3 promoter: promoter for bacteriophage T3 RNA polymerase
   3336..3376    +  misc_feature   MCS (fragment): pBluescript multiple cloning site
   4782..4806    +  promoter       chicken β-actin promoter (fragment): contains a 21-bp deletion relative to the standard chicken β-actin promoter
   6325..6343    +  promoter       SP6 promoter: promoter for bacteriophage SP6 RNA polymerase
   6351..6369    +  promoter       T7 promoter: promoter for bacteriophage T7 RNA polymerase
   6407..7270    +  CDS            CoChR: high-photocurrent channelrhodopsin from Chloromonas oogama (Shemesh et al., 2017)
   7319..7378    +  CDS            KCNJ2 (fragment): KCNJ2_HUMAN - Also known as IRK1. Experimental evidence at protein level: Swiss-Prot protein existence level 1. Probably participates in establishing action potential waveform and excitability of neuronal and muscle tissues. Inward rectifier potassium channels are characterized by a greater tendency to allow potassium to flow into the cell rather than out of it. Their voltage dependence is regulated by the concentration of extracellular potassium; as external potassium is raised, the voltage range of the channel opening shifts to more positive voltages. The inward rectification is mainly due t
   7379..105     +  CDS            EGFP (across the origin): EGFP is a basic (constitutively fluorescent) green fluorescent protein published in 1996, derived from Aequorea victoria. It is reported to be a rapidly-maturing weak dimer with moderate acid sensitivity.
>Addgene plasmid #209277 | pBJ016_MTB_CoChR_KGC_eGFP_ER2 | addgene full sequence | sequence record 414325 | Addgene NGS Result
CAGAGCGCTCTGAGCAAGGACCCTAACGAGAAGAGAGACCACATGGTGCTGCTGGAGTTCGTGACAGCTG
CTGGAATCACACTGGGAATGGACGAGCTGTACAAGTTCTGTTACGAGAACGAGGTGTGAGAATTCATACG
TATCCGGAACCGGTGATCCAGACATGATAAGATACATTGATGAGTTTGGACAAACCACAACTAGAATGCA
GTGAAAAAAATGCTTTATTTGTGAAATTTGTGATGCTATTGCTTTATTTGTAACCATTATAAGCTGCAAT
AAACAAGTTAACAACAACAATTGCATTCATTTTATGTTTCAGGTTCAGGGGGAGGTGTGGGAGGTTTTTT
GATATCCCGGGTTTAAACGCATGCAGATCTAATACTCAAGTACAATTTTAATGGAGTACTTTTTTACTTT
TACTCAAGTAAGATTCTAGCCAGATACTTTTACTTTTAATTGAGTAAAATTTTCCCTAAGTACTTGTACT
TTCACTTGAGTAAAATTTTTGAGTACTTTTTACACCTCTGTCAAGAACCATATGCCGGTACCCAATTCGC
CCTATAGGACGTCGTATTACGCGCGCTCACTGGCCGTCGTTTTACAACGTCGTGACTGGGAAAACCCTGG
CGTTACCCAACTTAATCGCCTTGCAGCACATCCCCCTTTCGCCAGCTGGCGTAATAGCGAAGAGGCCCGC
ACCGATCGCCCTTCCCAACAGTTGCGCAGCCTGAATGGCGAATGGGAC
[52 nt withheld, positions 749-800]
C
[91 nt withheld, positions 802-892]
A
[49 nt withheld, positions 894-942]
CCTTTGACGTTGGAGTCCACGTTCTTT
[37 nt withheld, positions 970-1006]
ACCCTATCTCGGTCTATTCTTTTGATTTATAAGGGATTTTGCCGATTTCGGCCTATTGGTTAAAAAATGA
GCTGATTTAACAAAAATTTAACGCGAATTTTAACAAAATATTAACGCTTACAATTTAGGTGGCACTTTTC
GGGGAAATGTGCGCGGAACCCCTATTTGTTTATTTTTCTAAATACATTCAAATATGTATCCGCTCATGAG
ACAATAACCCTGATAAATGCTTCAATAATATTGAAAAAGGAAGAGTATGAGTATTCAACATTTCCGTGTC
GCCCTTATTCCCTTTTTTGCGGCATTTTGCCTTCCTGTTTTTGCTCACCCAGAAACGCTGGTGAAAGTAA
AAGATGCTGAAGATCAGTTGGGTGCACGAGTGGGTTACATCGAACTGGATCTCAACAGCGGTAAGATCCT
TGAGAGTTTTCGCCCCGAAGAACGTTTTCCAATGATGAGCACTTTTAAAGTTCTGCTATGTGGCGCGGTA
TTATCCCGTATTGACGCCGGGCAAGAGCAACTCGGTCGCCGCATACACTATTCTCAGAATGACTTGGTTG
AGTACTCACCAGTCACAGAAAAGCATCTTACGGATGGCATGACAGTAAGAGAATTATGCAGTGCTGCCAT
AACCATGAGTGATAACACTGCGGCCAACTTACTTCTGACAACGATCGGAGGACCGAAGGAGCTAACCGCT
TTTTTGCACAACATGGGGGATCATGTAACTCGCCTTGATCGTTGGGAACCGGAGCTGAATGAAGCCATAC
CAAACGACGAGCGTGACACCACGATGCCTGTAGCAATGGCAACAACGTTGCGCAAACTATTAACTGGCGA
ACTACTTACTCTAGCTTCCCGGCAACAATTAATAGACTGGATGGAGGCGGATAAAGTTGCAGGACCACTT
CTGCGCTCGGCCCTTCCGGCTGGCTGGTTTATTGCTGATAAATCTGGAGCCGGTGAGCGTGGGTCTCGCG
GTATCATTGCAGCACTGGGGCCAGATGGTAAGCCCTCCCGTATCGTAGTTATCTACACGACGGGGAGTCA
GGCAACTATGGATGAACGAAATAGACAGATCGCTGAGATAGGTGCCTCACTGATTAAGCATTGGTAACTG
TCAGACCAAGTTTACTCATATATACTTTAGATTGATTTAAAACTTCATTTTTAATTTAAAAGGATCTAGG
TGAAGATCCTTTTTGATAATCTCATGACCAAAATCCCTTAACGTGAGTTTTCGTTCCACTGAGCGTCAGA
CCCCGTAGAAAAGATCAAAGGATCTTCTTGAGATCCTTTTTTTCTGCGCGTAATCTGCTGCTTGCAAACA
AAAAAACCACCGCTACCAGCGGTGGTTTGTTTGCCGGATCAAGAGCTACCAACTCTTTTTCCGAAGGTAA
CTGGCTTCAGCAGAGCGCAGATACCAAATACTGTTCTTCTAGTGTAGCCGTAGTTAGGCCACCACTTCAA
GAACTCTGTAGCACCGCCTACATACCTCGCTCTGCTAATCCTGTTACCAGTGGCTGCTGCCAGTGGCGAT
AAGTCGTGTCTTACCGGGTTGGACTCAAGACGATAGTTACCGGATAAGGCGCAGCGGTCGGGCTGAACGG
GGGGTTCGTGCACACAGCCCAGCTTGGAGCGAACGACCTACACCGAACTGAGATACCTACAGCGTGAGCT
ATGAGAAAGCGCCACGCTTCCCGAAGGGAGAAAGGCGGACAGGTATCCGGTAAGCGGCAGGGTCGGAACA
GGAGAGCGCACGAGGGAGCTTCCAGGGGGAAACGCCTGGTATCTTTATAGTCCTGTCGGGTTTCGCCACC
TCTGACTTGAGCGTCGATTTTTGTGATGCTCGTCAGGGGGGCGGAGCCTATGGAAAAACGCCAGCAACGC
GGCCTTTTTACGGTTCCTGGCCTTTTGCTGGCCTTTTGCTCACATGTTCTTTCCTGCGTTATCCCCTGAT
TCTGTGGATAACCGTATTACCGCCTTTGAGTGAGCTGATACCGCTCGCCGCAGCCGAACGACCGAGCGCA
GCGAGTCAGTGAGCGAGGAAGCGGAAGAGCGCCCAATACGCAAACCGCCTCTCCCCGCGCGTTGGCCGAT
TCATTAATGCAGCTGGCACGACAGGTTTCCCGACTGGAAAGCGGGCAGTGAGCGCAACGCAATTAATGTG
AGTTAGCTCACTCATTAGGCACCCCAGGCTTTACACTTTATGCTTCCGGCTCGTATGTTGTGTGGAATTG
TGAGCGGATAACAATTTCACACAGGAAACAGCTATGACCATGATTACGCCAAGCGCGCAATTAACCCTCA
CTAAAGGGAACAAAAGCTGGAGCTCCACCGCGGTGGCGGCCGCTCTAGAACTAGTGGATCTGCTGGGCTT
GCTGAAGGTAGGGGGTCAAGAACCAGAGGTGTAAAGTACTTGAGTAATTTTACTTGATTACTGTACTTAA
GTATTATTTTTGGGGATTTTTACTTTACTTGAGTACAATTAAAAATCAATACTTTTACTTTTACTTAATT
ACATTTTTTTAGAAAAAAAAGTACTTTTTACTCCTTACAATTTTATTTACAGTCAAAAAGTACTTATTTT
TTGGAGATCACTTGGGCCCGGCTCGAGGGCCTAGTCATTACCTATACTCAACGTTTACTCTGAGAAACTT
CCATATTTTAGAGGTAAAATGCTCAGAATTGTAAAAAGTCTTGTCAAAATACTTGGAATTTGCCAAAAAC
AAAATAAAAGTCACATCACCTCATTGTCCTTGGTATCAGCAAGCACTTTTAACACAATCAGCTGTTTTTG
TTTATAACTCCCACTGAAGGCCATGTGCATTACTCCCAAGTTACACAGTAAAAAGTCACATGTAGTTTAT
CATGATCACTGCTGCTCAAGCACAGCTTTATCTGTTATTCAGTGTGGCAATATCTGAAATGTGTGCAAAA
TATTATTTATTGTAGCTGATCACCAACACTTTCAGTGTTTTTTTTTTTCTACTTTTAATGAGAATTATGT
TCTTAGGATTTATCCTTATAAACCTCTTTAAAAAGAAATGTTATGTCTGCATAGACACGACATGAAATTA
TGAACAGAAAATTTAACTATTTAAGATCAAGACTTGACATATAACATTTCTAATGAACATTAAACCTGAG
GTAGGCCCACTTGCAAAAATGTAACTGCTATCACTCACTTTATACATCATTGTGTAACTTGTACACACAA
AAATAGTGAAGCAATGTGGCATGGAATGCAGGTCCCATTCATTCAAAGTTATTAAAGCACTTTCTTAAAG
TGCATTACTACTGAGCTAAGACCAGCTAGTTGCTCATACAACATACTACAAGTAGTGTCATCCTAATTTG
GATAAAAAAAATGTCCATTTTATACATGGAAAAGTACTCATTAGATCCCCCATTGTTTGTATTACGGTAT
TTCGTGAACACAAGAGGTAAATGACCTACAGAGCTGCTGTTGTGTTAGATTGAAAACACAACACAGGATC
ATGGAGGCATCCATCATTATGACGCATTCTGCCACTTGTAACTCTGCACAGACTTTTTGAAAAGTTTAAT
TGAGTCTTGGCGTTGTCGCAGAAAAATACGAAAAATTCTGTGTTAAAATTTGCAAATAAAAATTCCAGTT
TTATAGGAAATCGCCATGGCCTTGTTCTTTAACCAGTTAAGCTTCCCCTTCTTTCACTCTCAAGTTGCAA
GAAGCAAGTGTAGCAATGTGCACGCGACAGCCGGGTGTGTGACGCTGGACCAATCAGAGCACAGAGCTCC
GAAAGTTTACCTTTTATGGCTAGAGCCGGGTATGTGCCGTCATATAAAAGAGCGCGCCCAGCTTTTCAGC
CTCACTTTGAGCTCCTCCACACGCAGCTAGTGCGGAATATCATCTGCTTGTAACCCATTCTCTTAAGTCG
ACAACCCCCCAAACCCAAGGTGAGTTGGTTTTACAGTTTTTAAGCGTTTAATTATAGTTTCTATCTATTA
ATGTTAAGTAAAATGTGTAAATGGATAAATATGATTTGATGAAGTCTTTAGACAGTTCATAACGGTCTCT
TTGTAGTTATCTACTAGGTTTGATTTATAAGTGGTGGTTCTTTTGATAATCTATGTTATATTTAATAAAT
ATTGGCTGTATCTTAACTTTTTTGTAGCGTTAGTGGATGTGGCAGGTGAGAATGTCGGTAATTTAACGTG
ACCAGTCGTAGGCACGACATTGAACATTGAATAGGCCGGTGTGAAATGGGTGTTAAGTCTTAATATAAAG
TTGTGTTCTGGCTAATCTCTCTTTAACAGCCATAAATGTGATTTTTAACTACAGTTTTGAGGGTGCTGGT
GAGCATGTTGCACACTTGATGGATAGCCGGCATGGGAAGTTCTTTGTGCAGGCAGTGCTGCAGCAGGGTG
TGACCTACTTTAGCTAGCCGGCTAACCAGCTCTCATCTGATGTAACGTAAACCCCATCAATCTAACATCG
GCTCATTCGTGCTTTATAAGATCGAAGATCTTGTTATTAGTAACGGGTATTGGCATTTAGTTTTAACTTG
GTTAATTTTCTTTTTGTTATGTGTTCTATTTAAATGTAGCCTGCAGCCCCCTCTGTCTTTAATGAAGCTG
AAGATTAACGTTAACGTTAGTGAAGTGTTGTATCCGCTATGAAAGATTTGAATTTTAGAGGTGTGGTCCA
CTTTAATAACGGCTGCGGAGTTCTCTGGCTGCACTTCAGCCGCTGTGACTGTCGAAGCAGAGCCCATCAG
TTTTTCAGGATCTCGGTGATTTTTGAGGCTAGACTATGAACTGAACCGACTGAGAGTGACCGTCCAGAAA
TGCTTTAGTGTGAAGTCTCCGCTCACGAGGAGTCCGTGGACTGACTGCAGATCTGTGACGCAGTAACACC
CGGCGGCAGACACCCGTTGAAATGCGGTTGTGTAATTGATCGCAGGCGAGGGTGGAAGAGGATGTGAAAC
TTCATTTGTGTAAAATTTAGGGAGTGGTCCTGGTGTGATGAATGTCGAAATCTGTTCCTTTTTACTGAGC
CCTACGACTCTGGCTGAGTGCCACACCGCCGGCAGCCGCAAAGCGGCTCAAACCATTGCCTTTTATGGTA
ATAATGAGAGAATGCAGAGGGACTTCCTTTGTCTGGCATATCTGAGGCGCGCGCTGTCACTAGCGCCCAC
CAGCGGTCAGACTGTAGAATGCAGAGCAAAACAGGAAGTTGACTCCAGATGGTCACATGCTTGCTGAAAC
GCCTCTCCCTGGCAGCAGTGCAATTCTAACAGTTTCCCTTTCTTTTACAGTTCAGCCATCCTAGGCCTAT
TTAGGTGACACTATAGAAGAGTACTAATACGACTCACTATAGGGAGAAGCTACTTGTTCTTTTTGCAGGA
TCCCGCCACCATGCTGGGAAACGGCAGCGCCATTGTGCCTATCGACCAGTGCTTTTGCCTGGCTTGGACC
GACAGCCTGGGAAGCGATACAGAGCAGCTGGTGGCCAACATCCTCCAGTGGTTCGCCTTCGGCTTCAGCA
TCCTGATCCTGATGTTCTACGCCTACCAGACTTGGAGAGCCACTTGCGGTTGGGAGGAGGTCTACGTCTG
TTGCGTCGAGCTGACCAAGGTCATCATCGAGTTCTTCCACGAGTTCGACGACCCCAGCATGCTGTACCTG
GCTAACGGACACCGAGTCCAGTGGCTGAGATACGCAGAGTGGCTGCTGACTTGTCCCGTCATCCTGATCC
ACCTGAGCAACCTGACCGGCCTGAAGGACGACTACAGCAAGCGGACCATGAGGCTGCTGGTGTCAGACGT
GGGAACCATCGTGTGGGGAGCTACAAGCGCCATGAGCACAGGCTACGTCAAGGTCATCTTCTTCGTGCTG
GGTTGCATCTACGGCGCCAACACCTTCTTCCACGCCGCCAAGGTGTATATCGAGAGCTACCACGTGGTGC
CAAAGGGCAGACCTAGAACCGTCGTGCGGATCATGGCTTGGCTGTTCTTCCTGTCTTGGGGCATGTTCCC
CGTGCTGTTCGTCGTGGGACCAGAAGGATTCGACGCCATCAGCGTGTACGGCTCTACCATTGGCCACACC
ATCATCGACCTCATGAGCAAGAATTGTTGGGGCCTGCTGGGACACTATCTGAGAGTGCTGATCCACCAGC
ACATCATCATCTACGGCGACATCCGGAAGAAGACCAAGATCAACGTGGCCGGCGAGGAGATGGAAGTGGA
GACCATGGTGGACCAGGAGGACGAGGAGACAGTGAGATCTGCTGCTGACAGACCTGTGGTGGCTGTGAGC
AAGGCTGCTGCTAAGAGCAGAATCACAAGCGAGGGAGAGTACATCCCTCTGGACCAGATCGACATCAACG
TGGTGAGCAAGGGAGAGGAGCTGTTCACAGGAGTGGTGCCTATCCTGGTGGAGCTGGACGGAGACGTGAA
CGGACACAAGTTCAGCGTGAGCGGAGAGGGAGAGGGAGACGCTACATACGGAAAGCTGACACTGAAGTTC
ATCTGTACAACAGGAAAGCTGCCTGTGCCTTGGCCTACACTGGTGACAACACTGACATACGGAGTGCAGT
GTTTCAGCAGATACCCTGACCACATGAAGCAGCACGACTTCTTCAAGAGCGCTATGCCTGAGGGATACGT
GCAGGAGAGAACAATCTTCTTCAAGGACGACGGAAACTACAAGACAAGAGCTGAGGTGAAGTTCGAGGGA
GACACACTGGTGAACAGAATCGAGCTGAAGGGAATCGACTTCAAGGAGGACGGAAACATCCTGGGACACA
AGCTGGAGTACAACTACAACAGCCACAACGTGTACATCATGGCTGACAAGCAGAAGAACGGAATCAAGGT
GAACTTCAAGATCAGACACAACATCGAGGACGGAAGCGTGCAGCTGGCTGACCACTACCAGCAGAACACA
CCTATCGGAGACGGACCTGTGCTGCTGCCTGACAACCACTACCTGAGCACA
